Addgene plasmid #58488: VV020: WT Arch-3 - eGFP in pET28b
Purpose: Expresses WT Archaerhodopsin-3 fused to eGFP (with 6x C-terminal His tag) in E. coli
Depositing lab: Adam Cohen. Depositing organization: Harvard University. Publication: Mechanism of voltage-sensitive fluorescence in a microbial rhodopsin. Maclaurin D, Venkatachalam V, Lee H, Cohen AE. Proc Natl Acad Sci U S A. 2013 Apr 9;110(15):5939-44. doi: 10.1073/pnas.1215595110. Epub 2013 Mar 25. PubMed 23530193.
Backbone
  Vector backbone: pET28b
  Backbone size w/o insert (bp): 5269
  Total vector size (bp): 6772
  Vector type: Bacterial Expression
Growth in bacteria
  Bacterial resistance: Kanamycin, 50 μg/mL
  Growth temperature: 37°C
  Growth strain: Stbl3
  Growth instructions: Express in BL21(DE3); See attached document or Maclaurin et al 2013 [PMID 23530193] for expression instructions.
  Copy number: Unknown
Gene/Insert
  Gene/Insert name: Archaerhodopsin-3 (alt name: Arch)
  Species: Halorubrum sodomense
  Insert size (bp): 1503
  GenBank ID: BAA09452.1
  Promoter: T7
  Tag / fusion protein: eGFP (C terminal on insert)
  Cloning method: Restriction Enzyme; 5′ cloning site NcoI (not destroyed); 3′ cloning site EcoRI (not destroyed)
  Sequencing primers: 5′ TAA TAC GAC TCA CTA TAG GG; 3′ GCT AGT TAT TGC TCA GCG G
Resource information
  A portion of this plasmid was derived from a plasmid made by: We originally received this gene (Archaerhodopsin-3) from the Boyden Lab at MIT.
Terms and licenses: Academic/Nonprofit Terms; Industry Terms: Not Available to Industry
How to cite: VV020: WT Arch-3 - eGFP in pET28b was a gift from Adam Cohen (Addgene plasmid # 58488 ; http://n2t.net/addgene:58488 ; RRID:Addgene_58488)
