[The description below was written by a language model from this plasmid's Addgene catalogue record and pLannotate feature annotations shown in this document.]
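Description:
VV020: WT Arch-3 - eGFP in pET28b is a 6,772 bp bacterial expression plasmid that produces wild-type Archaerhodopsin-3, the light-driven proton pump from Halorubrum sodomense, fused at its C terminus to eGFP and followed by a 6xHis tag. The backbone is pET28b, which carries a ColE1/pBR322-type origin together with the rop gene and bom region, an f1 phage origin, and a kanamycin resistance gene (aminoglycoside phosphotransferase) for selection. The copy number is recorded as unknown. Short tetracycline-resistance fragments and a SET1-like fragment near the terminator also appear in the annotation. They look like residual backbone sequence matches rather than functional elements.

The expression cassette follows the standard pET layout. A T7 promoter is followed immediately by a lac operator, then the strong T7 gene 10 ribosome binding site, the Arch coding sequence, EGFP, a histidine tag (annotated as a fragment of a longer His tag, 18 nt in length and so consistent with six residues), and the T7 terminator. The roughly 1.5 kb Arch-eGFP insert was cloned between NcoI and EcoRI sites, both of which are retained. A plasmid-borne lacI gene with its own promoter supplies lac repressor, which keeps transcription off until it is induced with IPTG. Expression requires a host that provides T7 RNA polymerase, and the record names BL21(DE3) for this, with a separate cloning strain used for propagation.

The eGFP moiety provides a fluorescent readout of the fusion protein, and the His tag permits metal-affinity purification. The plasmid was deposited with a study on the mechanism of voltage-sensitive fluorescence in a microbial rhodopsin, where E. coli-expressed Arch would supply material for such work.
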