Features (pLannotate 1.2.2; 20 found; start..end, strand, type, name):
     12..467     +  rep_origin     f1 ori (sequence partly withheld): f1 bacteriophage origin of replication; arrow indicates direction of (+) strand synthesis
    494..551     +  promoter       AmpR promoter (fragment): bla
    560..1375    -  CDS            KanR: aminoglycoside phosphotransferase; aph(3')-Ia; confers resistance to kanamycin in bacteria or G418 (Geneticin®) in eukaryotes
   1497..2085    +  rep_origin     ori: high-copy-number ColE1/pMB1/pBR322/pUC origin of replication
   2271..2413    -  misc_feature   bom: basis of mobility region from pBR322
   2515..2706    -  CDS            rop: Rop protein, which maintains plasmids at low copy number; rop
   2723..3103    +  CDS            YPB1_ECOLX: Protein predicted: Swiss-Prot protein existence level 4. From Escherichia coli.
   3175..3466    -  CDS            TcR (fragment): tetracycline efflux protein; tet; confers resistance to tetracycline
   3481..3502    -  protein_bind   CAP binding site: CAP binding activates transcription in the presence of cAMP. E. coli catabolite activator protein
   3515..4597    -  CDS            lacI: lac repressor; lacI; The lac repressor binds to the lac operator to inhibit transcription in E. coli. This inhibition can be relieved by adding lactose or isopropyl-β-D-thiogalactopyranoside (IPTG).
   4598..4675    -  promoter       lacI promoter: lacI
   4683..4962    -  CDS            TcR (fragment): tetracycline efflux protein; tet; confers resistance to tetracycline
   4984..5002    +  promoter       T7 promoter: promoter for bacteriophage T7 RNA polymerase
   5003..5027    +  protein_bind   lac operator: The lac repressor binds to the lac operator to inhibit transcription in E. coli. This inhibition can be relieved by adding lactose or isopropyl-β-D-thiogalactopyranoside (IPTG). lac repressor encoded by lacI
   5042..5064    +  RBS            RBS: efficient ribosome binding site from bacteriophage T7 gene 10 (Olins and Rangwala, 1989)
   5071..5844    +  CDS            Arch: light-driven proton pump archaerhodopsin-3 from Halorubrum sodomense (Chow et al., 2010)
   5860..6573    +  CDS            EGFP: EGFP is a basic (constitutively fluorescent) green fluorescent protein published in 1996, derived from Aequorea victoria. It is reported to be a rapidly-maturing weak dimer with moderate acid sensitivity.
   6616..6633    +  CDS            9xHis (fragment): 9xHis affinity tag
   6643..6692    +  CDS            SET1 (fragment): solubility-enhancement tag derived from T7 phage gene 10B
   6700..6747    +  terminator     T7 terminator: transcription terminator for bacteriophage T7 RNA polymerase
>Addgene plasmid #58488 | VV020: WT Arch-3 - eGFP in pET28b | depositor full sequence | sequence record 90346 | Verified between 5040 and 6650 bp
TGGCGAATGGG
[124 nt withheld, positions 12-135]
C
[91 nt withheld, positions 137-227]
A
[49 nt withheld, positions 229-277]
CCTTTGACGTTGGAGTCCACGTTCTTT
[37 nt withheld, positions 305-341]
ACCCTATCTCGGTCTATTCTTTTGATTTATAAGGGATTTTGCCGATTTCGGCCTATTGGTTAAAAAATGA
GCTGATTTAACAAAAATTTAACGCGAATTTTAACAAAATATTAACGTTTACAATTTCAGGTGGCACTTTT
CGGGGAAATGTGCGCGGAACCCCTATTTGTTTATTTTTCTAAATACATTCAAATATGTATCCGCTCATGA
ATTAATTCTTAGAAAAACTCATCGAGCATCAAATGAAACTGCAATTTATTCATATCAGGATTATCAATAC
CATATTTTTGAAAAAGCCGTTTCTGTAATGAAGGAGAAAACTCACCGAGGCAGTTCCATAGGATGGCAAG
ATCCTGGTATCGGTCTGCGATTCCGACTCGTCCAACATCAATACAACCTATTAATTTCCCCTCGTCAAAA
ATAAGGTTATCAAGTGAGAAATCACCATGAGTGACGACTGAATCCGGTGAGAATGGCAAAAGTTTATGCA
TTTCTTTCCAGACTTGTTCAACAGGCCAGCCATTACGCTCGTCATCAAAATCACTCGCATCAACCAAACC
GTTATTCATTCGTGATTGCGCCTGAGCGAGACGAAATACGCGATCGCTGTTAAAAGGACAATTACAAACA
GGAATCGAATGCAACCGGCGCAGGAACACTGCCAGCGCATCAACAATATTTTCACCTGAATCAGGATATT
CTTCTAATACCTGGAATGCTGTTTTCCCGGGGATCGCAGTGGTGAGTAACCATGCATCATCAGGAGTACG
GATAAAATGCTTGATGGTCGGAAGAGGCATAAATTCCGTCAGCCAGTTTAGTCTGACCATCTCATCTGTA
ACATCATTGGCAACGCTACCTTTGCCATGTTTCAGAAACAACTCTGGCGCATCGGGCTTCCCATACAATC
GATAGATTGTCGCACCTGATTGCCCGACATTATCGCGAGCCCATTTATACCCATATAAATCAGCATCCAT
GTTGGAATTTAATCGCGGCCTAGAGCAAGACGTTTCCCGTTGAATATGGCTCATAACACCCCTTGTATTA
CTGTTTATGTAAGCAGACAGTTTTATTGTTCATGACCAAAATCCCTTAACGTGAGTTTTCGTTCCACTGA
GCGTCAGACCCCGTAGAAAAGATCAAAGGATCTTCTTGAGATCCTTTTTTTCTGCGCGTAATCTGCTGCT
TGCAAACAAAAAAACCACCGCTACCAGCGGTGGTTTGTTTGCCGGATCAAGAGCTACCAACTCTTTTTCC
GAAGGTAACTGGCTTCAGCAGAGCGCAGATACCAAATACTGTCCTTCTAGTGTAGCCGTAGTTAGGCCAC
CACTTCAAGAACTCTGTAGCACCGCCTACATACCTCGCTCTGCTAATCCTGTTACCAGTGGCTGCTGCCA
GTGGCGATAAGTCGTGTCTTACCGGGTTGGACTCAAGACGATAGTTACCGGATAAGGCGCAGCGGTCGGG
CTGAACGGGGGGTTCGTGCACACAGCCCAGCTTGGAGCGAACGACCTACACCGAACTGAGATACCTACAG
CGTGAGCTATGAGAAAGCGCCACGCTTCCCGAAGGGAGAAAGGCGGACAGGTATCCGGTAAGCGGCAGGG
TCGGAACAGGAGAGCGCACGAGGGAGCTTCCAGGGGGAAACGCCTGGTATCTTTATAGTCCTGTCGGGTT
TCGCCACCTCTGACTTGAGCGTCGATTTTTGTGATGCTCGTCAGGGGGGCGGAGCCTATGGAAAAACGCC
AGCAACGCGGCCTTTTTACGGTTCCTGGCCTTTTGCTGGCCTTTTGCTCACATGTTCTTTCCTGCGTTAT
CCCCTGATTCTGTGGATAACCGTATTACCGCCTTTGAGTGAGCTGATACCGCTCGCCGCAGCCGAACGAC
CGAGCGCAGCGAGTCAGTGAGCGAGGAAGCGGAAGAGCGCCTGATGCGGTATTTTCTCCTTACGCATCTG
TGCGGTATTTCACACCGCATATATGGTGCACTCTCAGTACAATCTGCTCTGATGCCGCATAGTTAAGCCA
GTATACACTCCGCTATCGCTACGTGACTGGGTCATGGCTGCGCCCCGACACCCGCCAACACCCGCTGACG
CGCCCTGACGGGCTTGTCTGCTCCCGGCATCCGCTTACAGACAAGCTGTGACCGTCTCCGGGAGCTGCAT
GTGTCAGAGGTTTTCACCGTCATCACCGAAACGCGCGAGGCAGCTGCGGTAAAGCTCATCAGCGTGGTCG
TGAAGCGATTCACAGATGTCTGCCTGTTCATCCGCGTCCAGCTCGTTGAGTTTCTCCAGAAGCGTTAATG
TCTGGCTTCTGATAAAGCGGGCCATGTTAAGGGCGGTTTTTTCCTGTTTGGTCACTGATGCCTCCGTGTA
AGGGGGATTTCTGTTCATGGGGGTAATGATACCGATGAAACGAGAGAGGATGCTCACGATACGGGTTACT
GATGATGAACATGCCCGGTTACTGGAACGTTGTGAGGGTAAACAACTGGCGGTATGGATGCGGCGGGACC
AGAGAAAAATCACTCAGGGTCAATGCCAGCGCTTCGTTAATACAGATGTAGGTGTTCCACAGGGTAGCCA
GCAGCATCCTGCGATGCAGATCCGGAACATAATGGTGCAGGGCGCTGACTTCCGCGTTTCCAGACTTTAC
GAAACACGGAAACCGAAGACCATTCATGTTGTTGCTCAGGTCGCAGACGTTTTGCAGCAGCAGTCGCTTC
ACGTTCGCTCGCGTATCGGTGATTCATTCTGCTAACCAGTAAGGCAACCCCGCCAGCCTAGCCGGGTCCT
CAACGACAGGAGCACGATCATGCGCACCCGTGGGGCCGCCATGCCGGCGATAATGGCCTGCTTCTCGCCG
AAACGTTTGGTGGCGGGACCAGTGACGAAGGCTTGAGCGAGGGCGTGCAAGATTCCGAATACCGCAAGCG
ACAGGCCGATCATCGTCGCGCTCCAGCGAAAGCGGTCCTCGCCGAAAATGACCCAGAGCGCTGCCGGCAC
CTGTCCTACGAGTTGCATGATAAAGAAGACAGTCATAAGTGCGGCGACGATAGTCATGCCCCGCGCCCAC
CGGAAGGAGCTGACTGGGTTGAAGGCTCTCAAGGGCATCGGTCGAGATCCCGGTGCCTAATGAGTGAGCT
AACTTACATTAATTGCGTTGCGCTCACTGCCCGCTTTCCAGTCGGGAAACCTGTCGTGCCAGCTGCATTA
ATGAATCGGCCAACGCGCGGGGAGAGGCGGTTTGCGTATTGGGCGCCAGGGTGGTTTTTCTTTTCACCAG
TGAGACGGGCAACAGCTGATTGCCCTTCACCGCCTGGCCCTGAGAGAGTTGCAGCAAGCGGTCCACGCTG
GTTTGCCCCAGCAGGCGAAAATCCTGTTTGATGGTGGTTAACGGCGGGATATAACATGAGCTGTCTTCGG
TATCGTCGTATCCCACTACCGAGATATCCGCACCAACGCGCAGCCCGGACTCGGTAATGGCGCGCATTGC
GCCCAGCGCCATCTGATCGTTGGCAACCAGCATCGCAGTGGGAACGATGCCCTCATTCAGCATTTGCATG
GTTTGTTGAAAACCGGACATGGCACTCCAGTCGCCTTCCCGTTCCGCTATCGGCTGAATTTGATTGCGAG
TGAGATATTTATGCCAGCCAGCCAGACGCAGACGCGCCGAGACAGAACTTAATGGGCCCGCTAACAGCGC
GATTTGCTGGTGACCCAATGCGACCAGATGCTCCACGCCCAGTCGCGTACCGTCTTCATGGGAGAAAATA
ATACTGTTGATGGGTGTCTGGTCAGAGACATCAAGAAATAACGCCGGAACATTAGTGCAGGCAGCTTCCA
CAGCAATGGCATCCTGGTCATCCAGCGGATAGTTAATGATCAGCCCACTGACGCGTTGCGCGAGAAGATT
GTGCACCGCCGCTTTACAGGCTTCGACGCCGCTTCGTTCTACCATCGACACCACCACGCTGGCACCCAGT
TGATCGGCGCGAGATTTAATCGCCGCGACAATTTGCGACGGCGCGTGCAGGGCCAGACTGGAGGTGGCAA
CGCCAATCAGCAACGACTGTTTGCCCGCCAGTTGTTGTGCCACGCGGTTGGGAATGTAATTCAGCTCCGC
CATCGCCGCTTCCACTTTTTCCCGCGTTTTCGCAGAAACGTGGCTGGCCTGGTTCACCACGCGGGAAACG
GTCTGATAAGAGACACCGGCATACTCTGCGACATCGTATAACGTTACTGGTTTCACATTCACCACCCTGA
ATTGACTCTCTTCCGGGCGCTATCATGCCATACCGCGAAAGGTTTTGCGCCATTCGATGGTGTCCGGGAT
CTCGACGCTCTCCCTTATGCGACTCCTGCATTAGGAAGCAGCCCAGTAGTAGGTTGAGGCCGTTGAGCAC
CGCCGCCGCAAGGAATGGTGCATGCAAGGAGATGGCGCCCAACAGTCCCCCGGCCACGGGGCCTGCCACC
ATACCCACGCCGAAACAAGCGCTCATGAGCCCGAAGTGGCGAGCCCGATCTTCCCCATCGGTGATGTCGG
CGATATAGGCGCCAGCAACCGCACCTGTGGCGCCGGTGATGCCGGCCACGATGCGTCCGGCGTAGAGGAT
CGAGATCTCGATCCCGCGAAATTAATACGACTCACTATAGGGGAATTGTGAGCGGATAACAATTCCCCTC
TAGAAATAATTTTGTTTAACTTTAAGAAGGAGATATACCATGGACCCCATCGCTCTGCAGGCTGGTTACG
ACCTGCTGGGTGACGGCAGACCTGAAACTCTGTGGCTGGGCATCGGCACTCTGCTGATGCTGATTGGAAC
CTTCTACTTTCTGGTCCGCGGATGGGGAGTCACCGATAAGGATGCCCGGGAATATTACGCTGTGACTATC
CTGGTGCCCGGAATCGCATCCGCCGCATATCTGTCTATGTTCTTTGGTATCGGGCTTACTGAGGTGACCG
TCGGGGGCGAAATGTTGGATATCTATTATGCCAGGTACGCCGACTGGCTGTTTACCACCCCACTTCTGCT
GCTGGATCTGGCCCTTCTCGCTAAGGTGGATCGGGTGACCATCGGCACCCTGGTGGGTGTGGACGCCCTG
ATGATCGTCACTGGCCTCATCGGAGCCTTGAGCCACACGGCCATAGCCAGATACAGTTGGTGGTTGTTCT
CTACAATTTGCATGATAGTGGTGCTCTATTTTCTGGCTACATCCCTGCGATCTGCTGCAAAGGAGCGGGG
CCCCGAGGTGGCATCTACCTTTAACACCCTGACAGCTCTGGTCTTGGTGCTGTGGACCGCTTACCCTATC
CTGTGGATCATAGGCACTGAGGGCGCTGGCGTGGTGGGCCTGGGCATCGAAACTCTGCTGTTTATGGTGT
TGGACGTGACTGCCAAGGTCGGCTTTGGCTTTATCCTGTTGAGATCCCGGGCTATTCTGGGCGACACCGA
GGCACCAGAACCCAGTGCCGGTGCCGATGTCAGTGCCGCCGACCGACCGGTAGTAGCAGTGAGCAAGGGC
GAGGAGCTGTTCACCGGGGTGGTGCCCATCCTGGTCGAGCTGGACGGCGACGTAAACGGCCACAAGTTCA
GCGTGTCCGGCGAGGGCGAGGGCGATGCCACCTACGGCAAGCTGACCCTGAAGTTCATTTGCACCACCGG
CAAGCTGCCCGTGCCCTGGCCCACCCTCGTGACCACCCTGACCTACGGCGTGCAGTGCTTCAGCCGCTAC
CCCGACCACATGAAGCAGCACGACTTCTTCAAGTCCGCCATGCCCGAAGGCTACGTCCAGGAGCGCACCA
TCTTCTTCAAGGACGACGGCAACTACAAGACCCGCGCCGAGGTGAAGTTCGAGGGCGACACCCTGGTGAA
CCGCATCGAGCTGAAGGGCATCGACTTCAAGGAGGACGGCAACATCCTGGGGCACAAGCTGGAGTACAAC
TACAACAGCCACAACGTCTATATCATGGCCGACAAGCAGAAGAACGGCATCAAGGTGAACTTCAAGATCC
GCCACAACATCGAGGACGGCAGCGTGCAGCTCGCCGACCACTACCAGCAGAACACCCCCATCGGCGACGG
CCCCGTGCTGCTGCCCGACAACCACTACCTGAGCACCCAGTCCGCCCTGAGCAAAGACCCCAACGAGAAG
CGCGATCACATGGTCCTGCTGGAGTTCGTGACCGCCGCCGGGATCACTCTCGGCATGGACGAGCTGTACA
AGGCGAATTCGAGCTCCGTCGACAAGCTTGCGGCCGCACTCGAGCACCACCACCACCACCACTGAGATCC
GGCTGCTAACAAAGCCCGAAAGGAAGCTGAGTTGGCTGCTGCCACCGCTGAGCAATAACTAGCATAACCC
CTTGGGGCCTCTAAACGGGTCTTGAGGGGTTTTTTGCTGAAAGGAGGAACTATATCCGGAT
