>Addgene plasmid #58488 | VV020: WT Arch-3 - eGFP in pET28b | addgene partial sequence | sequence record 92328 | T7term 5'-GCTAGTTATTGCTCAGCGG-3'
TGGTGGTGGTGGTGGTGCTCGAGTGCGGCCGCAAGCTTGTCGACGGAGCTCGAATTCGCCTTGTACAGCT
CGTCCATGCCGAGAGTGATCCCGGCGGCGGTCACGAACTCCAGCAGGACCATGTGATCGCGCTTCTCGTT
GGGGTCTTTGCTCAGGGCGGACTGGGTGCTCAGGTAGTGGTTGTCGGGCAGCAGCACGGGGCCGTCGCCG
ATGGGGGTGTTCTGCTGGTAGTGGTCGGCGAGCTGCACGCTGCCGTCCTCGATGTTGTGGCGGATCTTGA
AGTTCACCTTGATGCCGTTCTTCTGCTTGTCGGCCATGATATAGACGTTGTGGCTGTTGTAGTTGTACTC
CAGCTTGTGCCCCA
