>Addgene plasmid #58488 | VV020: WT Arch-3 - eGFP in pET28b | addgene partial sequence | sequence record 93552 | pBRrevBam 5'-GGTGATGTCGGCGATATAGG-3'
GCCGGCCACGATGCGTCCGGCGTAGAGGATCGAGATCTCGATCCCGCGAAATTAATACGACTCACTATAG
GGGAATTGTGAGCGGATAACAATTCCCCTCTAGAAATAATTTTGTTTAACTTTAAGAAGGAGATATACCA
TGGACCCCATCGCTCTGCAGGCTGGTTACGACCTGCTGGGTGACGGCAGACCTGAAACTCTGTGGCTGGG
CATCGGCACTCTGCTGATGCTGATTGGAACCTTCTACTTTCTGGTCCGCGGATGGGGAGTCACCGATAAG
GATGCCCGGGAATATTACGCTGTGACTATCCTGGTGCCCGGAATCGCATCCGCCGCATATCTGTCTATGT
TCTTTGGTATCGGGCTTACTGAGGTGACCGTCGGGGGCGAAATGTTGGATATCTATTATGCCAGGTACGC
CGACTGGCTGTTTACCACCCCACTTCTGCTGCTGGATCTGGCCCTTCTCGCTAAGGTGGATCGGGTGACC
ATCGGCACCCTGGTGGGTGTGGACGCCCTGATGATCGTCACTGGCCTCATCGGAGCCTTGAGCCACACGG
CCATAGCCAGATACAGTTGGTGGTTGTTCTCTACAATTTGCATGATAGTGGTGCTCTATTTTCTGGCTAC
ATCCCTGCGATCTGCTGCAAAGGAGCGGGGCCCCGAGGTGGCATCTACCTTTAACACCCTGACAGCTCTG
GTCTTGGTGCTGTGGACCGCTTACCCTATCCTGTGGATCATAGGCACTGAGGGCGCTGGCGTGGTGG
